Addgene plasmid #134575: pET28a-DDX43-K292A
Purpose: Express human DDX43 mutant (K292A, ATPase dead) in E. coli
Depositing lab: Yuliang Wu. Depositing organization: University of Saskatchewan. Publication: The DEAD-box protein DDX43 (HAGE) is a dual RNA-DNA helicase and has a K-homology domain required for full nucleic acid unwinding activity. Talwar T, Vidhyasagar V, Qing J, Guo M, Kariem A, Lu Y, Singh RS, Lukong KE, Wu Y. J Biol Chem. 2017 Jun 23;292(25):10429-10443. doi: 10.1074/jbc.M117.774950. Epub 2017 May 3. PubMed 28468824.
Backbone
  Vector backbone: pET28a
  Backbone manufacturer: Novagen
  Backbone size w/o insert (bp): 5369
  Total vector size (bp): 7237
  Modifications to backbone: None
  Vector type: Bacterial Expression
Growth in bacteria
  Bacterial resistance: Kanamycin, 50 μg/mL
  Growth temperature: 37°C
  Growth strain: DH5alpha
  Growth instructions: None
  Copy number: High Copy
Gene/Insert
  Gene/Insert name: DDX43-K292A (alt names: HAGE; DEAD-Box Helicase 43; CT13)
  Species: H. sapiens (human)
  Insert size (bp): 1944
  Mutation: full-length (K292A)
  GenBank ID: NM_018665
  Entrez Gene: DDX43 (a.k.a. CT13, HAGE)
  Promoter: T7
  Tag / fusion protein: His (C terminal on backbone)
  Cloning method: Restriction Enzyme; 5′ cloning site Nde I (not destroyed); 3′ cloning site Xho I (not destroyed)
  Sequencing primers: 5′ T7 promoter; 3′ T7 terminator
Terms and licenses: Academic/Nonprofit Terms; Industry Terms: Not Available to Industry
Depositor comments: Please note: Plasmid contains a 5x His tag
How to cite: pET28a-DDX43-K292A was a gift from Yuliang Wu (Addgene plasmid # 134575 ; http://n2t.net/addgene:134575 ; RRID:Addgene_134575)
