[The description below was written by a language model from this plasmid's Addgene catalogue record and pLannotate feature annotations shown in this document.]
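Description:
pET28a-DDX43-K292A is a bacterial expression plasmid built on the Novagen pET28a backbone for producing a mutant form of the human DEAD-box helicase DDX43 (also called HAGE or CT13) in E. coli. It is selected with kanamycin through the aph(3')-Ia gene and replicates from a pBR322-type ColE1 origin, accompanied by the bom and rop elements; the record lists it as high copy, although rop normally moderates copy number. An f1 origin is also present. The short TcR, AmpR promoter and other minor hits in the feature table appear to be backbone remnants rather than functional parts.

The full-length DDX43 coding sequence, about 1.9 kb, was inserted between the NdeI and XhoI sites, both of which are retained. It carries the K292A substitution, which the record describes as ATPase dead. Expression is driven by a T7 promoter followed by a lac operator and the T7 gene 10 ribosome binding site, and transcription ends at the T7 terminator. The plasmid-encoded lacI repressor keeps the cassette off until IPTG is added, and expression requires a host that supplies T7 RNA polymerase.

The catalogue lists a C-terminal His tag from the backbone, and the depositor notes it is a 5x His tag. The feature table additionally shows a His-tag-like fragment and a thrombin cleavage site immediately upstream of the insert, consistent with the N-terminal leader retained by NdeI cloning into pET28a. The protein may therefore be tagged at both ends, though the record does not say so explicitly. The construct is suited to purifying catalytically inactive DDX43 as a control alongside wild-type protein in ATPase and RNA or DNA unwinding studies.
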