Features (pLannotate 1.2.2; 20 found; start..end, strand, type, name):
     12..466     +  rep_origin     f1 ori (sequence partly withheld): f1 bacteriophage origin of replication; arrow indicates direction of (+) strand synthesis
    492..549     +  promoter       AmpR promoter (fragment): bla
    558..1373    -  CDS            KanR: aminoglycoside phosphotransferase; aph(3')-Ia; confers resistance to kanamycin in bacteria or G418 (Geneticin®) in eukaryotes
   1495..2083    +  rep_origin     ori: high-copy-number ColE1/pMB1/pBR322/pUC origin of replication
   2269..2408    -  misc_feature   bom: basis of mobility region from pBR322
   2510..2701    -  CDS            rop: Rop protein, which maintains plasmids at low copy number; rop
   2718..3098    +  CDS            YPB1_ECOLX: Protein predicted: Swiss-Prot protein existence level 4. From Escherichia coli.
   3170..3461    -  CDS            TcR (fragment): tetracycline efflux protein; tet; confers resistance to tetracycline
   3476..3497    -  protein_bind   CAP binding site: CAP binding activates transcription in the presence of cAMP. E. coli catabolite activator protein
   3510..4592    -  CDS            lacI: lac repressor; lacI; The lac repressor binds to the lac operator to inhibit transcription in E. coli. This inhibition can be relieved by adding lactose or isopropyl-β-D-thiogalactopyranoside (IPTG).
   4593..4670    -  promoter       lacI promoter: lacI
   4678..4957    -  CDS            TcR (fragment): tetracycline efflux protein; tet; confers resistance to tetracycline
   4979..4997    +  promoter       T7 promoter: promoter for bacteriophage T7 RNA polymerase
   4998..5022    +  protein_bind   lac operator: The lac repressor binds to the lac operator to inhibit transcription in E. coli. This inhibition can be relieved by adding lactose or isopropyl-β-D-thiogalactopyranoside (IPTG). lac repressor encoded by lacI
   5037..5059    +  RBS            RBS: efficient ribosome binding site from bacteriophage T7 gene 10 (Olins and Rangwala, 1989)
   5078..5094    +  CDS            capTEV™ (fragment): composite tag for in vivo biotinylation, TEV protease cleavage, and 6xHis tagging
   5105..5122    +  CDS            thrombin site: thrombin recognition and cleavage site
   5126..7069    +  CDS            DDX43: DDX43_HUMAN - Also known as HAGE. Experimental evidence at protein level: Swiss-Prot protein existence level 1. From Homo sapiens (Human).
   7100..7149    +  CDS            SET1 (fragment): solubility-enhancement tag derived from T7 phage gene 10B
   7157..7204    +  terminator     T7 terminator: transcription terminator for bacteriophage T7 RNA polymerase
>Addgene plasmid #134575 | pET28a-DDX43-K292A | addgene full sequence | sequence record 266937 | Addgene NGS Result
TGGCGAATGGG
[124 nt withheld, positions 12-135]
C
[83 nt withheld, positions 137-219]
CTTGATTA
[49 nt withheld, positions 228-276]
CCTTTGACGTTGGAGTCCACGTTCTTT
[37 nt withheld, positions 304-340]
ACCCTATCTCGGTCTATTCTTTTGATTTATAAGGGATTTTGCCGATTTCGGCCTATTGGTTAAAAAATGA
GCTGATTTAACAAAAATTTAACGCGAATTTTAACAAAATATTAACGCTTACAATTTAGGTGGCACTTTTC
GGGGAAATGTGCGCGGAACCCCTATTTGTTTATTTTTCTAAATACATTCAAATATGTATCCGCTCATGAA
TTAATTCTTAGAAAAACTCATCGAGCATCAAATGAAACTGCAATTTATTCATATCAGGATTATCAATACC
ATATTTTTGAAAAAGCCGTTTCTGTAATGAAGGAGAAAACTCACCGAGGCAGTTCCATAGGATGGCAAGA
TCCTGGTATCGGTCTGCGATTCCGACTCGTCCAACATCAATACAACCTATTAATTTCCCCTCGTCAAAAA
TAAGGTTATCAAGTGAGAAATCACCATGAGTGACGACTGAATCCGGTGAGAATGGCAAAAGTTTATGCAT
TTCTTTCCAGACTTGTTCAACAGGCCAGCCATTACGCTCGTCATCAAAATCACTCGCATCAACCAAACCG
TTATTCATTCGTGATTGCGCCTGAGCGAGACGAAATACGCGATCGCTGTTAAAAGGACAATTACAAACAG
GAATCGAATGCAACCGGCGCAGGAACACTGCCAGCGCATCAACAATATTTTCACCTGAATCAGGATATTC
TTCTAATACCTGGAATGCTGTTTTCCCGGGGATCGCAGTGGTGAGTAACCATGCATCATCAGGAGTACGG
ATAAAATGCTTGATGGTCGGAAGAGGCATAAATTCCGTCAGCCAGTTTAGTCTGACCATCTCATCTGTAA
CATCATTGGCAACGCTACCTTTGCCATGTTTCAGAAACAACTCTGGCGCATCGGGCTTCCCATACAATCG
ATAGATTGTCGCACCTGATTGCCCGACATTATCGCGAGCCCATTTATACCCATATAAATCAGCATCCATG
TTGGAATTTAATCGCGGCCTAGAGCAAGACGTTTCCCGTTGAATATGGCTCATAACACCCCTTGTATTAC
TGTTTATGTAAGCAGACAGTTTTATTGTTCATGACCAAAATCCCTTAACGTGAGTTTTCGTTCCACTGAG
CGTCAGACCCCGTAGAAAAGATCAAAGGATCTTCTTGAGATCCTTTTTTTCTGCGCGTAATCTGCTGCTT
GCAAACAAAAAAACCACCGCTACCAGCGGTGGTTTGTTTGCCGGATCAAGAGCTACCAACTCTTTTTCCG
AAGGTAACTGGCTTCAGCAGAGCGCAGATACCAAATACTGTCCTTCTAGTGTAGCCGTAGTTAGGCCACC
ACTTCAAGAACTCTGTAGCACCGCCTACATACCTCGCTCTGCTAATCCTGTTACCAGTGGCTGCTGCCAG
TGGCGATAAGTCGTGTCTTACCGGGTTGGACTCAAGACGATAGTTACCGGATAAGGCGCAGCGGTCGGGC
TGAACGGGGGGTTCGTGCACACAGCCCAGCTTGGAGCGAACGACCTACACCGAACTGAGATACCTACAGC
GTGAGCTATGAGAAAGCGCCACGCTTCCCGAAGGGAGAAAGGCGGACAGGTATCCGGTAAGCGGCAGGGT
CGGAACAGGAGAGCGCACGAGGGAGCTTCCAGGGGGAAACGCCTGGTATCTTTATAGTCCTGTCGGGTTT
CGCCACCTCTGACTTGAGCGTCGATTTTTGTGATGCTCGTCAGGGGGGCGGAGCCTATGGAAAAACGCCA
GCAACGCGGCCTTTTTACGGTTCCTGGCCTTTTGCTGGCCTTTTGCTCACATGTTCTTTCCTGCGTTATC
CCCTGATTCTGTGGATAACCGTATTACCGCCTTTGAGTGAGCTGATACCGCTCGCCGCAGCCGAACGACC
GAGCGCAGCGAGTCAGTGAGCGAGGAAGCGGAAGAGCGCCTGATGCGGTATTTTCTCCTTACGCATCTGT
GCGGTATTTCACACCGCAATGGTGCACTCTCAGTACAATCTGCTCTGATGCCGCATAGTTAAGCCAGTAT
ACACTCCGCTATCGCTACGTGACTGGGTCATGGCTGCGCCCCGACACCCGCCAACACCCGCTGACGCGCC
CTGACGGGCTTGTCTGCTCCCGGCATCCGCTTACAGACAAGCTGTGACCGTCTCCGGGAGCTGCATGTGT
CAGAGGTTTTCACCGTCATCACCGAAACGCGCGAGGCAGCTGCGGTAAAGCTCATCAGCGTGGTCGTGAA
GCGATTCACAGATGTCTGCCTGTTCATCCGCGTCCAGCTCGTTGAGTTTCTCCAGAAGCGTTAATGTCTG
GCTTCTGATAAAGCGGGCCATGTTAAGGGCGGTTTTTTCCTGTTTGGTCACTGATGCCTCCGTGTAAGGG
GGATTTCTGTTCATGGGGGTAATGATACCGATGAAACGAGAGAGGATGCTCACGATACGGGTTACTGATG
ATGAACATGCCCGGTTACTGGAACGTTGTGAGGGTAAACAACTGGCGGTATGGATGCGGCGGGACCAGAG
AAAAATCACTCAGGGTCAATGCCAGCGCTTCGTTAATACAGATGTAGGTGTTCCACAGGGTAGCCAGCAG
CATCCTGCGATGCAGATCCGGAACATAATGGTGCAGGGCGCTGACTTCCGCGTTTCCAGACTTTACGAAA
CACGGAAACCGAAGACCATTCATGTTGTTGCTCAGGTCGCAGACGTTTTGCAGCAGCAGTCGCTTCACGT
TCGCTCGCGTATCGGTGATTCATTCTGCTAACCAGTAAGGCAACCCCGCCAGCCTAGCCGGGTCCTCAAC
GACAGGAGCACGATCATGCGCACCCGTGGGGCCGCCATGCCGGCGATAATGGCCTGCTTCTCGCCGAAAC
GTTTGGTGGCGGGACCAGTGACGAAGGCTTGAGCGAGGGCGTGCAAGATTCCGAATACCGCAAGCGACAG
GCCGATCATCGTCGCGCTCCAGCGAAAGCGGTCCTCGCCGAAAATGACCCAGAGCGCTGCCGGCACCTGT
CCTACGAGTTGCATGATAAAGAAGACAGTCATAAGTGCGGCGACGATAGTCATGCCCCGCGCCCACCGGA
AGGAGCTGACTGGGTTGAAGGCTCTCAAGGGCATCGGTCGAGATCCCGGTGCCTAATGAGTGAGCTAACT
TACATTAATTGCGTTGCGCTCACTGCCCGCTTTCCAGTCGGGAAACCTGTCGTGCCAGCTGCATTAATGA
ATCGGCCAACGCGCGGGGAGAGGCGGTTTGCGTATTGGGCGCCAGGGTGGTTTTTCTTTTCACCAGTGAG
ACGGGCAACAGCTGATTGCCCTTCACCGCCTGGCCCTGAGAGAGTTGCAGCAAGCGGTCCACGCTGGTTT
GCCCCAGCAGGCGAAAATCCTGTTTGATGGTGGTTAACGGCGGGATATAACATGAGCTGTCTTCGGTATC
GTCGTATCCCACTACCGAGATATCCGCACCAACGCGCAGCCCGGACTCGGTAATGGCGCGCATTGCGCCC
AGCGCCATCTGATCGTTGGCAACCAGCATCGCAGTGGGAACGATGCCCTCATTCAGCATTTGCATGGTTT
GTTGAAAACCGGACATGGCACTCCAGTCGCCTTCCCGTTCCGCTATCGGCTGAATTTGATTGCGAGTGAG
ATATTTATGCCAGCCAGCCAGACGCAGACGCGCCGAGACAGAACTTAATGGGCCCGCTAACAGCGCGATT
TGCTGGTGACCCAATGCGACCAGATGCTCCACGCCCAGTCGCGTACCGTCTTCATGGGAGAAAATAATAC
TGTTGATGGGTGTCTGGTCAGAGACATCAAGAAATAACGCCGGAACATTAGTGCAGGCAGCTTCCACAGC
AATGGCATCCTGGTCATCCAGCGGATAGTTAATGATCAGCCCACTGACGCGTTGCGCGAGAAGATTGTGC
ACCGCCGCTTTACAGGCTTCGACGCCGCTTCGTTCTACCATCGACACCACCACGCTGGCACCCAGTTGAT
CGGCGCGAGATTTAATCGCCGCGACAATTTGCGACGGCGCGTGCAGGGCCAGACTGGAGGTGGCAACGCC
AATCAGCAACGACTGTTTGCCCGCCAGTTGTTGTGCCACGCGGTTGGGAATGTAATTCAGCTCCGCCATC
GCCGCTTCCACTTTTTCCCGCGTTTTCGCAGAAACGTGGCTGGCCTGGTTCACCACGCGGGAAACGGTCT
GATAAGAGACACCGGCATACTCTGCGACATCGTATAACGTTACTGGTTTCACATTCACCACCCTGAATTG
ACTCTCTTCCGGGCGCTATCATGCCATACCGCGAAAGGTTTTGCGCCATTCGATGGTGTCCGGGATCTCG
ACGCTCTCCCTTATGCGACTCCTGCATTAGGAAGCAGCCCAGTAGTAGGTTGAGGCCGTTGAGCACCGCC
GCCGCAAGGAATGGTGCATGCAAGGAGATGGCGCCCAACAGTCCCCCGGCCACGGGGCCTGCCACCATAC
CCACGCCGAAACAAGCGCTCATGAGCCCGAAGTGGCGAGCCCGATCTTCCCCATCGGTGATGTCGGCGAT
ATAGGCGCCAGCAACCGCACCTGTGGCGCCGGTGATGCCGGCCACGATGCGTCCGGCGTAGAGGATCGAG
ATCTCGATCCCGCGAAATTAATACGACTCACTATAGGGGAATTGTGAGCGGATAACAATTCCCCTCTAGA
AATAATTTTGTTTAACTTTAAGAAGGAGATATACCATGGGCAGCAGCCATCATCATCATCATCACAGCAG
CGGCCTGGTGCCGCGCGGCAGCCATATGTCCCACCACGGAGGAGCTCCCAAGGCCTCTACGTGGGTCGTT
GCTAGTCGGCGAAGCTCGACAGTGTCCCGAGCGCCAGAGAGGAGGCCGGCGGAGGAGTTGAATCGAACAG
GTCCTGAGGGATATAGTGTCGGCAGAGGTGGTCGCTGGAGAGGCACCTCTAGGCCCCCGGAGGACGTGGC
CGCTGGTCACGAGGAACTGCCGCTGTGTTTTGCTTTGAAGAGCCACTTTGTTGGCGCGGTAATCGGTCGT
GGTGGGTCAAAAATAAAGAATATACAAAGTACAACAAACACCACAATCCAAATAATACAAGAACAACCAG
AATCATTAGTCAAAATTTTTGGCAGCAAGGCAATGCAAACGAAAGCAAAAGCAGTGATAGACAATTTTGT
TAAAAAGCTAGAAGAAAATTACAATTCAGAATGCGGAATTGATACTGCATTCCAACCTTCTGTTGGAAAA
GATGGAAGCACAGATAACAATGTTGTTGCAGGAGATCGGCCATTGATAGATTGGGATCAAATTAGAGAGG
AAGGTTTGAAATGGCAAAAAACAAAGTGGGCAGATTTACCACCAATTAAGAAAAACTTTTATAAAGAGTC
CACTGCCACAAGTGCCATGTCAAAAGTAGAAGCAGATAGTTGGAGGAAAGAAAATTTTAATATAACGTGG
GATGACTTGAAGGATGGGGAGAAACGACCTATCCCCAATCCTACCTGCACATTTGATGACGCCTTTCAAT
GTTATCCTGAGGTTATGGAAAACATTAAAAAGGCAGGTTTTCAAAAGCCAACACCTATTCAGTCACAGGC
ATGGCCCATTGTGTTGCAAGGAATAGATCTTATAGGAGTAGCCCAGACTGGAACAGGAGCGACATTGTGT
TATTTAATGCCTGGATTTATTCATCTGGTCCTTCAACCCAGCCTTAAAGGTCAAAGGAATAGACCCGGCA
TGTTAGTTCTAACTCCCACTCGGGAATTAGCACTTCAAGTAGAAGGAGAATGTTGCAAATATTCATATAA
AGGGCTTCGGAGTGTTTGTGTATATGGTGGTGGAAATAGAGATGAACAAATAGAAGAGCTTAAAAAAGGT
GTAGATATCATAATTGCAACTCCCGGAAGATTGAATGATCTGCAAATGAGTAACTTCGTCAATCTGAAGA
ATATAACCTACTTGGTTTTAGATGAAGCAGACAAGATGTTGGACATGGGATTTGAACCCCAGATAATGAA
GATTTTGTTAGATGTGCGCCCAGATAGGCAGACAGTTATGACCAGTGCTACATGGCCTCATTCAGTTCAT
CGCCTCGCACAATCTTATTTGAAAGAACCAATGATTGTCTATGTTGGTACATTGGATCTAGTTGCTGTAA
GTTCAGTGAAGCAAAATATAATTGTAACCACCGAGGAAGAGAAATGGAGTCACATGCAAACTTTTCTACA
GAGTATGTCATCCACAGACAAAGTCATTGTCTTCGTTTCTCGAAAAGCTGTTGCGGATCACTTATCAAGT
GACCTAATACTTGGAAATATATCAGTAGAGTCTCTGCATGGAGATAGAGAACAGAGAGATCGGGAGAAAG
CATTAGAGAACTTTAAAACAGGCAAAGTGAGAATACTAATTGCAACTGATCTAGCCTCTAGAGGACTTGA
TGTCCATGACGTTACACATGTCTATAATTTTGACTTTCCACGGAATATTGAAGAATACGTACACCGAATA
GGGCGCACGGGAAGAGCAGGGAGGACTGGTGTTTCCATTACAACTTTGACTAGAAATGATTGGAGGGTTG
CCTCTGAATTGATTAATATTCTGGAAAGAGCAAATCAGAGTATTCCAGAGGAGCTTGTATCAATGGCTGA
GAGGTTTAAGGCACATCAACAGAAAAGGGAAATGGAAAGAAAAATGGAAAGACCTCAAGGAAGGCCCAAG
AAGTTTCATCTCGAGCACCACCACCACCACTGAGATCCGGCTGCTAACAAAGCCCGAAAGGAAGCTGAGT
TGGCTGCTGCCACCGCTGAGCAATAACTAGCATAACCCCTTGGGGCCTCTAAACGGGTCTTGAGGGGTTT
TTTGCTGAAAGGAGGAACTATATCCGGAT
